>Addgene plasmid #166784 | pLV-mTurquoise2-Caspase-1-mNeonGreen | addgene full sequence | sequence record 328157 | Addgene NGS Result
GGGTCTCTCTGGTTAGACCAGATCTGAGCCTGGGAGCTCTCTGGCTAACTAGGGAACCCACTGCTTAAGC
CTCAATAAAGCTTGCCTTGAGTGCTTCAAGTAGTGTGTGCCCGTCTGTTGTGTGACTCTGGTAACTAGAG
ATCCCTCAGACCCTTTTAGTCAGTGTGGAAAATCTCTAGCAGTGGCGCCCGAACAGGGACTTGAAAGCGA
AAGGGAAACCAGAGGAGCTCTCTCGACGCAGGACTCGGCTTGCTGAAGCGCGCACGGCAAGAGGCGAGGG
GCGGCGACTGGTGAGTACGCCAAAAATTTTGACTAGCGGAGGCTAGAAGGAGAGAGATGGGTGCGAGAGC
GTCAGTATTAAGCGGGGGAGAATTAGATCGCGATGGGAAAAAATTCGGTTAAGGCCAGGGGGAAAGAAAA
AATATAAATTAAAACATATAGTATGGGCAAGCAGGGAGCTAGAACGATTCGCAGTTAATCCTGGCCTGTT
AGAAACATCAGAAGGCTGTAGACAAATACTGGGACAGCTACAACCATCCCTTCAGACAGGATCAGAAGAA
CTTAGATCATTATATAATACAGTAGCAACCCTCTATTGTGTGCATCAAAGGATAGAGATAAAAGACACCA
AGGAAGCTTTAGACAAGATAGAGGAAGAGCAAAACAAAAGTAAGACCACCGCACAGCAAGCGGCCGCTGA
TCTTCAGACCTGGAGGAGGAGATATGAGGGACAATTGGAGAAGTGAATTATATAAATATAAAGTAGTAAA
AATTGAACCATTAGGAGTAGCACCCACCAAGGCAAAGAGAAGAGTGGTGCAGAGAGAAAAAAGAGCAGTG
GGAATAGGAGCTTTGTTCCTTGGGTTCTTGGGAGCAGCAGGAAGCACTATGGGCGCAGCGTCAATGACGC
TGACGGTACAGGCCAGACAATTATTGTCTGGTATAGTGCAGCAGCAGAACAATTTGCTGAGGGCTATTGA
GGCGCAACAGCATCTGTTGCAACTCACAGTCTGGGGCATCAAGCAGCTCCAGGCAAGAATCCTGGCTGTG
GAAAGATACCTAAAGGATCAACAGCTCCTGGGGATTTGGGGTTGCTCTGGAAAACTCATTTGCACCACTG
CTGTGCCTTGGAATGCTAGTTGGAGTAATAAATCTCTGGAACAGATTTGGAATCACACGACCTGGATGGA
GTGGGACAGAGAAATTAACAATTACACAAGCTTAATACACTCCTTAATTGAAGAATCGCAAAACCAGCAA
GAAAAGAATGAACAAGAATTATTGGAATTAGATAAATGGGCAAGTTTGTGGAATTGGTTTAACATAACAA
ATTGGCTGTGGTATATAAAATTATTCATAATGATAGTAGGAGGCTTGGTAGGTTTAAGAATAGTTTTTGC
TGTACTTTCTATAGTGAATAGAGTTAGGCAGGGATATTCACCATTATCGTTTCAGACCCACCTCCCAACC
CCGAGGGGACCCGACAGGCCCGAAGGAATAGAAGAAGAAGGTGGAGAGAGAGACAGAGACAGATCCATTC
GATTAGTGAACGGATCTCGACGGTATCGGTTAACTTTTAAAAGAAAAGGGGGGATTGGGGGGTATAGTGC
AGGGGAAAGAATAGTAGACATAATAGCAACAGACATACAAACTAAAGAATTACAAAAACAAATTACAAAA
TTCAAAATTTTATCGATAAGCTTGGGAGTTCCGCGTTACATAACTTACGGTAAATGGCCCGCCTGGCTGA
CCGCCCAACGACCCCCGCCCATTGACGTCAATAATGACGTATGTTCCCATAGTAACGCCAATAGGGACTT
TCCATTGACGTCAATGGGTGGAGTATTTACGGTAAACTGCCCACTTGGCAGTACATCAAGTGTATCATAT
GCCAAGTACGCCCCCTATTGACGTCAATGACGGTAAATGGCCCGCCTGGCATTATGCCCAGTACATGACC
TTATGGGACTTTCCTACTTGGCAGTACATCTACGTATTAGTCATCGCTATTACCATGGTGATGCGGTTTT
GGCAGTACATCAATGGGCGTGGATAGCGGTTTGACTCACGGGGATTTCCAAGTCTCCACCCCATTGACGT
CAATGGGAGTTTGTTTTGGCACCAAAATCAACGGGACTTTCCAAAATGTCGTAACAACTCCGCCCCATTG
ACGCAAATGGGCGGTAGGCGTGTACGGTGGGAGGTCTATATAAGCAGAGCTCGTTTAGTGAACCGTCAGA
TCGCCTGGAGACGCCATCCACGCTGTTTTGACCTCCATAGAAGACACCGACTCTAGAATGGTGAGCAAGG
GCGAGGAGCTGTTCACCGGGGTGGTGCCCATCCTGGTCGAGCTGGACGGCGACGTAAACGGCCACAAGTT
CAGCGTGTCCGGCGAGGGCGAGGGCGATGCCACCTACGGCAAGCTGACCCTGAAGTTCATCTGCACCACC
GGCAAGCTGCCCGTGCCCTGGCCCACCCTCGTGACCACCCTGTCCTGGGGCGTGCAGTGCTTCGCCCGCT
ACCCCGACCACATGAAGCAGCACGACTTCTTCAAGTCCGCCATGCCCGAAGGCTACGTCCAGGAGCGCAC
CATCTTCTTCAAGGACGACGGCAACTACAAGACCCGCGCCGAGGTGAAGTTCGAGGGCGACACCCTGGTG
AACCGCATCGAGCTGAAGGGCATCGACTTCAAGGAGGACGGCAACATCCTGGGGCACAAGCTGGAGTACA
ACTACTTCAGCGACAACGTCTATATCACCGCCGACAAGCAGAAGAACGGCATCAAGGCCAACTTCAAGAT
CCGCCACAACATCGAGGACGGCGGCGTGCAGCTCGCCGACCACTACCAGCAGAACACCCCCATCGGCGAC
GGCCCCGTGCTGCTGCCCGACAACCACTACCTGAGCACCCAGTCCAAGCTGAGCAAAGACCCCAACGAGA
AGCGCGATCACATGGTCCTGCTGGAGTTCGTGACCGCCGCCGGGATCACTCTCGGCATGGACGAGCTGTA
CAAGTCCGGACTCAGATCTCGAGGA
[1212 nt withheld, positions 3036-4247]
GGAAGCGGTGGATCCACCGGTAGCGGCTCAATGGTGAGCAAGGGCGAGGAGGATAACATGGCCTCTCTCC
CAGCGACACATGAGTTACACATCTTTGGCTCCATCAACGGTGTGGACTTTGACATGGTGGGTCAGGGCAC
CGGCAATCCAAATGATGGTTATGAGGAGTTAAACCTGAAGTCCACCAAGGGTGACCTCCAGTTCTCCCCC
TGGATTCTGGTCCCTCATATCGGGTATGGCTTCCATCAGTACCTGCCCTACCCTGACGGGATGTCGCCTT
TCCAGGCCGCCATGGTAGATGGCTCCGGATACCAAGTCCATCGCACAATGCAGTTTGAAGATGGTGCCTC
CCTTACTGTTAACTACCGCTACACCTACGAGGGAAGCCACATCAAAGGAGAGGCCCAGGTGAAGGGGACT
GGTTTCCCTGCTGACGGTCCTGTGATGACCAACTCGCTGACCGCTGCGGACTGGTGCAGGTCGAAGAAGA
CTTACCCCAACGACAAAACCATCATCAGTACCTTTAAGTGGAGTTACACCACTGGAAATGGCAAGCGCTA
CCGGAGCACTGCGCGGACCACCTACACCTTTGCCAAGCCAATGGCGGCTAACTATCTGAAGAACCAGCCG
ATGTACGTGTTCCGTAAGACGGAGCTCAAGCACTCCAAGACCGAGCTCAACTTCAAGGAGTGGCAAAAGG
CCTTTACCGATGTGATGGGCATGGACGAGCTGTACAAGTAAGTCGACAATCAACCTCTGGATTACAAAAT
TTGTGAAAGATTGACTGGTATTCTTAACTATGTTGCTCCTTTTACGCTATGTGGATACGCTGCTTTAATG
CCTTTGTATCATGCTATTGCTTCCCGTATGGCTTTCATTTTCTCCTCCTTGTATAAATCCTGGTTGCTGT
CTCTTTATGAGGAGTTGTGGCCCGTTGTCAGGCAACGTGGCGTGGTGTGCACTGTGTTTGCTGACGCAAC
CCCCACTGGTTGGGGCATTGCCACCACCTGTCAGCTCCTTTCCGGGACTTTCGCTTTCCCCCTCCCTATT
GCCACGGCGGAACTCATCGCCGCCTGCCTTGCCCGCTGCTGGACAGGGGCTCGGCTGTTGGGCACTGACA
ATTCCGTGGTGTTGTCGGGGAAGCTGACGTCCTTTCCATGGCTGCTCGCCTGTGTTGCCACCTGGATTCT
GCGCGGGACGTCCTTCTGCTACGTCCCTTCGGCCCTCAATCCAGCGGACCTTCCTTCCCGCGGCCTGCTG
CCGGCTCTGCGGCCTCTTCCGCGTCTTCGCCTTCGCCCTCAGACGAGTCGGATCTCCCTTTGGGCCGCCT
CCCCGCCTGGAATTCGAGCTCGGTACCTTTAAGACCAATGACTTACAAGGCAGCTGTAGATCTTAGCCAC
TTTTTAAAAGAAAAGGGGGGACTGGAAGGGCTAATTCACTCCCAACGAAGACAAGATCTGCTTTTTGCTT
GTACTGGGTCTCTCTGGTTAGACCAGATCTGAGCCTGGGAGCTCTCTGGCTAACTAGGGAACCCACTGCT
TAAGCCTCAATAAAGCTTGCCTTGAGTGCTTCAAGTAGTGTGTGCCCGTCTGTTGTGTGACTCTGGTAAC
TAGAGATCCCTCAGACCCTTTTAGTCAGTGTGGAAAATCTCTAGCAGTAGTAGTTCATGTCATCTTATTA
TTCAGTATTTATAACTTGCAAAGAAATGAATATCAGAGAGTGAGAGGAACTTGTTTATTGCAGCTTATAA
TGGTTACAAATAAAGCAATAGCATCACAAATTTCACAAATAAAGCATTTTTTTCACTGCATTCTAGTTGT
GGTTTGTCCAAACTCATCAATGTATCTTATCATGTCTGGCTCTAGCTATCCCGCCCCTAACTCCGCCCAT
CCCGCCCCTAACTCCGCCCAGTTCCGCCCATTCTCCGCCCCATGGCTGACTAATTTTTTTTATTTATGCA
GAGGCCGAGGCCGCCTCGGCCTCTGAGCTATTCCAGAAGTAGTGAGGAGGCTTTTTTGGAGGCCTAGGGA
CGTACCCAATTCGCCCTATAGTGAGTCGTATTACGCGCGCTCACTGGCCGTCGTTTTACAACGTCGTGAC
TGGGAAAACCCTGGCGTTACCCAACTTAATCGCCTTGCAGCACATCCCCCTTTCGCCAGCTGGCGTAATA
GCGAAGAGGCCCGCACCGATCGCCCTTCCCAACAGTTGCGCAGCCTGAATGGCGAATGGG
[124 nt withheld, positions 6478-6601]
C
[91 nt withheld, positions 6603-6693]
A
[49 nt withheld, positions 6695-6743]
CCTTTGACGTTGGAGTCCACGTTCTTT
[37 nt withheld, positions 6771-6807]
ACCCTATCTCGGTCTATTCTTTTGATTTATAAGGGATTTTGCCGATTTCGGCCTATTGGTTAAAAAATGA
GCTGATTTAACAAAAATTTAACGCGAATTTTAACAAAATATTAACGCTTACAATTTAGGTGGCACTTTTC
GGGGAAATGTGCGCGGAACCCCTATTTGTTTATTTTTCTAAATACATTCAAATATGTATCCGCTCATGAG
ACAATAACCCTGATAAATGCTTCAATAATATTGAAAAAGGAAGAGTATGAGTATTCAACATTTCCGTGTC
GCCCTTATTCCCTTTTTTGCGGCATTTTGCCTTCCTGTTTTTGCTCACCCAGAAACGCTGGTGAAAGTAA
AAGATGCTGAAGATCAGTTGGGTGCACGAGTGGGTTACATCGAACTGGATCTCAACAGCGGTAAGATCCT
TGAGAGTTTTCGCCCCGAAGAACGTTTTCCAATGATGAGCACTTTTAAAGTTCTGCTATGTGGCGCGGTA
TTATCCCGTATTGACGCCGGGCAAGAGCAACTCGGTCGCCGCATACACTATTCTCAGAATGACTTGGTTG
AGTACTCACCAGTCACAGAAAAGCATCTTACGGATGGCATGACAGTAAGAGAATTATGCAGTGCTGCCAT
AACCATGAGTGATAACACTGCGGCCAACTTACTTCTGACAACGATCGGAGGACCGAAGGAGCTAACCGCT
TTTTTGCACAACATGGGGGATCATGTAACTCGCCTTGATCGTTGGGAACCGGAGCTGAATGAAGCCATAC
CAAACGACGAGCGTGACACCACGATGCCTGTAGCAATGGCAACAACGTTGCGCAAACTATTAACTGGCGA
ACTACTTACTCTAGCTTCCCGGCAACAATTAATAGACTGGATGGAGGCGGATAAAGTTGCAGGACCACTT
CTGCGCTCGGCCCTTCCGGCTGGCTGGTTTATTGCTGATAAATCTGGAGCCGGTGAGCGTGGGTCTCGCG
GTATCATTGCAGCACTGGGGCCAGATGGTAAGCCCTCCCGTATCGTAGTTATCTACACGACGGGGAGTCA
GGCAACTATGGATGAACGAAATAGACAGATCGCTGAGATAGGTGCCTCACTGATTAAGCATTGGTAACTG
TCAGACCAAGTTTACTCATATATACTTTAGATTGATTTAAAACTTCATTTTTAATTTAAAAGGATCTAGG
TGAAGATCCTTTTTGATAATCTCATGACCAAAATCCCTTAACGTGAGTTTTCGTTCCACTGAGCGTCAGA
CCCCGTAGAAAAGATCAAAGGATCTTCTTGAGATCCTTTTTTTCTGCGCGTAATCTGCTGCTTGCAAACA
AAAAAACCACCGCTACCAGCGGTGGTTTGTTTGCCGGATCAAGAGCTACCAACTCTTTTTCCGAAGGTAA
CTGGCTTCAGCAGAGCGCAGATACCAAATACTGTTCTTCTAGTGTAGCCGTAGTTAGGCCACCACTTCAA
GAACTCTGTAGCACCGCCTACATACCTCGCTCTGCTAATCCTGTTACCAGTGGCTGCTGCCAGTGGCGAT
AAGTCGTGTCTTACCGGGTTGGACTCAAGACGATAGTTACCGGATAAGGCGCAGCGGTCGGGCTGAACGG
GGGGTTCGTGCACACAGCCCAGCTTGGAGCGAACGACCTACACCGAACTGAGATACCTACAGCGTGAGCT
ATGAGAAAGCGCCACGCTTCCCGAAGGGAGAAAGGCGGACAGGTATCCGGTAAGCGGCAGGGTCGGAACA
GGAGAGCGCACGAGGGAGCTTCCAGGGGGAAACGCCTGGTATCTTTATAGTCCTGTCGGGTTTCGCCACC
TCTGACTTGAGCGTCGATTTTTGTGATGCTCGTCAGGGGGGCGGAGCCTATGGAAAAACGCCAGCAACGC
GGCCTTTTTACGGTTCCTGGCCTTTTGCTGGCCTTTTGCTCACATGTTCTTTCCTGCGTTATCCCCTGAT
TCTGTGGATAACCGTATTACCGCCTTTGAGTGAGCTGATACCGCTCGCCGCAGCCGAACGACCGAGCGCA
GCGAGTCAGTGAGCGAGGAAGCGGAAGAGCGCCCAATACGCAAACCGCCTCTCCCCGCGCGTTGGCCGAT
TCATTAATGCAGCTGGCACGACAGGTTTCCCGACTGGAAAGCGGGCAGTGAGCGCAACGCAATTAATGTG
AGTTAGCTCACTCATTAGGCACCCCAGGCTTTCCACTTTATGCTTCCGGCTCGTATGTTGTGTGGAATTG
TGAGCGGATAACAATTTCACACAGGAAACAGCTATGACCATGATTACGCCAAGCGCGCAATTAACCCTCA
CTAAAGGGAACAAAAGCTGGAGCTGCAAGCTTAATGTAGTCTTATGCAATACTCTTGTAGTCTTGCAACA
TGGTAACGATGAGTTAGCAACATGCCTTACAAGGAGAGAAAAAGCACCGTGCATGCCGATTGGTGGAAGT
AAGGTGGTACGATCGTGCCTTATTAGGAAGGCAACAGACGGGTCTGACATGGATTGGACGAACCACTGAA
TTGCCGCATTGCAGAGATATTGTATTTAAGTGCCTAGCTCGATACATAAAC
Features (pLannotate 1.2.2; 29 found; start..end, strand, type, name):
      1..181     +  LTR            5' LTR (truncated): truncated 5' long terminal repeat (LTR) from HIV-1
    228..353     +  misc_feature   HIV-1 Ψ: packaging signal of human immunodeficiency virus type 1
    337..700     +  CDS            HIV-1 gag (fragment): gag protein from human immunodeficiency virus 1; gag
    846..1079    +  misc_feature   RRE: The Rev response element (RRE) of HIV-1 allows for Rev-dependent mRNA export from the nucleus to the cytoplasm.
   1456..1556    +  CDS            Rev (fragment): human immunodeficiency virus 1 (HIV-1) Rev protein; rev; enhances nuclear export of unspliced and incompletely spliced viral mRNAs
   1575..1691    +  misc_feature   cPPT/CTS: central polypurine tract and central termination sequence of HIV-1
   1714..2017    +  enhancer       CMV enhancer: human cytomegalovirus immediate early enhancer
   2018..2221    +  promoter       CMV promoter: human cytomegalovirus (CMV) immediate early promoter
   2298..3014    +  CDS            mTurquoise2: mTurquoise2 is a basic (constitutively fluorescent) cyan fluorescent protein published in 2012, derived from Aequorea victoria. It is reported to be a rapidly-maturing monomer with very low acid sensitivity.
   3015..3033    +  misc_feature   MCS (fragment): multiple cloning site
   3036..4247    +  CDS            CASP1 (sequence withheld): CASP1_HUMAN - Also known as IL1BC, IL1BCE. Experimental evidence at protein level: Swiss-Prot protein existence level 1. [Isoform Epsilon]: Apoptosis inactive. From Homo sapiens (Human).
   4278..4988    +  CDS            mNeonGreen: bright monomeric yellow-green fluorescent protein derived from LanYFP (Shaner et al., 2013)
   4995..5583    +  misc_feature   WPRE: woodchuck hepatitis virus posttranscriptional regulatory element
   5600..5668    +  CDS            nef (fragment): NEF_HV1Z2 - Experimental evidence at protein level: Swiss-Prot protein existence level 1. Extracellular Nef protein targets CD4(+) T-lymphocytes for apoptosis by interacting with CXCR4 surface receptors. From Human immunodeficiency virus type 1 group M subtype D (isolate Z2/CDC-Z34) (HIV-1).
   5670..5903    +  LTR            3' LTR (ΔU3): self-inactivating 3' long terminal repeat (LTR) from HIV-1
   5975..6096    +  polyA_signal   SV40 poly(A) signal: SV40 polyadenylation signal
   6136..6271    +  rep_origin     SV40 ori: SV40 origin of replication
   6292..6310    -  promoter       T7 promoter: promoter for bacteriophage T7 RNA polymerase
   6318..6473    +  CDS            lacZα (fragment): LacZα fragment of β-galactosidase; lacZ fragment
   6478..6906    +  rep_origin     f1 ori (sequence partly withheld): f1 bacteriophage origin of replication; arrow indicates direction of (+) strand synthesis
   6959..7063    +  promoter       AmpR promoter: bla
   7064..7924    +  CDS            AmpR: β-lactamase; bla; confers resistance to ampicillin, carbenicillin, and related antibiotics
   8095..8683    +  rep_origin     ori: high-copy-number ColE1/pMB1/pBR322/pUC origin of replication
   8866..8958    +  CDS            lacI (fragment): lac repressor; lacI; The lac repressor binds to the lac operator to inhibit transcription in E. coli. This inhibition can be relieved by adding lactose or isopropyl-β-D-thiogalactopyranoside (IPTG).
   8971..8992    +  protein_bind   CAP binding site: CAP binding activates transcription in the presence of cAMP. E. coli catabolite activator protein
   9011..9037    +  promoter       lac promoter (fragment): promoter for the E. coli lac operon
   9045..9061    +  protein_bind   lac operator: The lac repressor binds to the lac operator to inhibit transcription in E. coli. This inhibition can be relieved by adding lactose or isopropyl-β-D-thiogalactopyranoside (IPTG). lac repressor encoded by lacI
   9106..9124    +  promoter       T3 promoter: promoter for bacteriophage T3 RNA polymerase
   9152..9378    +  promoter       RSV promoter: Rous sarcoma virus enhancer/promoter
