[The description below was written by a language model from this plasmid's Addgene catalogue record and pLannotate feature annotations shown in this document.]
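Description:
pLV-mTurquoise2-Caspase-1-mNeonGreen is a lentiviral mammalian expression plasmid built on the pLV-eGFP backbone and designed as a FRET reporter of pro-caspase-1 cleavage in living cells. It is propagated in E. coli through a high-copy ColE1/pUC-type origin with ampicillin selection (AmpR); an f1 origin, an SV40 origin and remnants of lac/lacZα cloning elements with T7 and T3 promoters are also present in the backbone. The catalogue lists a total size of 9369 bp, while the sequenced record is 9378 nt, a minor discrepancy.

The transfer cassette has a third-generation, self-inactivating layout. An RSV promoter sits immediately upstream of a truncated HIV-1 5' LTR across the plasmid junction, and drives production of genomic RNA in packaging cells. This is followed by the Ψ packaging signal with a gag fragment, the RRE for Rev-dependent nuclear export, and the cPPT/CTS, which aids nuclear import of the reverse-transcribed genome. The ΔU3 3' LTR, followed by an SV40 poly(A) signal, inactivates LTR promoter activity after integration.

Between these elements, the CMV enhancer/promoter drives a single fusion open reading frame: cyan mTurquoise2 at the N terminus, human CASP1 in the middle, and yellow-green mNeonGreen at the C terminus, inserted between XbaI and SalI sites. A downstream WPRE enhances transcript expression. In the intact fusion the two fluorophores can serve as a FRET donor–acceptor pair. Proteolytic processing of pro-caspase-1, as occurs on inflammasome activation, would separate them and reduce FRET, giving a live-cell readout of cleavage. No mammalian selection marker is annotated.
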