Addgene plasmid #166784: pLV-mTurquoise2-Caspase-1-mNeonGreen
Purpose: FRET analysis (pro caspase-1 cleavage) in living cells
Depositing lab: Hao Wu. Depositing organization: Boston Children's Hospital. Publication: HDAC6 mediates an aggresome-like mechanism for NLRP3 and pyrin inflammasome activation. Magupalli VG, Negro R, Tian Y, Hauenstein AV, Di Caprio G, Skillern W, Deng Q, Orning P, Alam HB, Maliga Z, Sharif H, Hu JJ, Evavold CL, Kagan JC, Schmidt FI, Fitzgerald KA, Kirchhausen T, Li Y, Wu H. Science. 2020 Sep 18;369(6510). pii: 369/6510/eaas8995. doi: 10.1126/science.aas8995. PubMed 32943500.
Backbone
  Vector backbone: pLV-eGFP
  Backbone manufacturer: Pantelis Tsoulfas (Addgene #36083)
  Backbone size w/o insert (bp): 7435
  Total vector size (bp): 9369
  Vector type: Mammalian Expression, Lentiviral
Growth in bacteria
  Bacterial resistance: Ampicillin, 100 μg/mL
  Growth temperature: 37°C
  Growth strain: NEB Stable
  Growth instructions: optimal growth in low salt LB (5gm NaCl)
  Copy number: Unknown
Gene/Insert
  Gene/Insert name: mTurquoise2-caspase-1-mNeonGreen
  Species: H. sapiens (human)
  Insert size (bp): 2682
  Entrez Gene: CASP1 (a.k.a. ICE, IL1BC, P45)
  Promoter: CMV
  Tag / fusion protein: mTurquoise2 (N terminal on insert); mNeonGreen (C terminal on insert)
  Cloning method: Restriction Enzyme; 5′ cloning site XbaI (not destroyed); 3′ cloning site SalI (not destroyed)
  Sequencing primers: 5′ CMV fwd; 3′ WPRE-R
Terms and licenses: Academic/Nonprofit Terms; Industry Terms: Not Available to Industry
How to cite: pLV-mTurquoise2-Caspase-1-mNeonGreen was a gift from Hao Wu (Addgene plasmid # 166784 ; http://n2t.net/addgene:166784 ; RRID:Addgene_166784)
